>Addgene plasmid #223911 | HCT13_rAAV-eHGT_1050m-minBglobin-SYFP2-WPRE3-BGHpA | addgene full sequence | sequence record 445762 | Addgene NGS Result
CCTGCAGGCAGCTGCGCGCTCGCTCGCTCACTGAGGCCGCCCGGGCGTCGGGCGACCTTTGGTCGCCCGG
CCTCAGTGAGCGAGCGAGCGCGCAGAGAGGGAGTGGCCAACTCCATCACTAGGGGTTCCTGCGGCCGCAC
GCGTCTCTAGTGGTTAACAGACAGTAGAATCTTCCAAAAAATAAACTTCCCAGTCCTAGCAAGCTGCAGA
CCTCGTCTCTTGGCTCTCCAGCCCACATAATAATCCTTAGCTGTTCCTGAGAATGAAGCCAGTTCATTTT
GGGACTCACACCCAACTCTCGCCTCCTCCATTCCTCTATGACAAGATGCGGACTCACTTGTTCTGTGCCA
GGGCCATGGGTATACTCTTACTTCATCCTTCCTCAATCCTGGTACAGCAAAGATGCTATCTGCCCCCATC
ACACCCCCCACAGGGAAGTTGTTCTTATGCCCTGGCACATCTGGTTCCAGGCTGTTAAGACCTGCTTCAT
GGTCTTCATGCCACCTCCCTTTTCTTTGTGTTTCATTATGCCTCTATCACTCCATCTGCAGTGTGGCACA
CCTTGGCAGGGTAAGGGCAAGAGGCATAAAAACTGGAGTGAGGAAGGCAATGGGCTGGATTCTTCCAGGT
CTTTAGCTCCCAAATAAGAAGGCAGAGCTTTTACATCTGAAGGATACAGGGGTCACAGTCAGGGGAAGAC
AGACCCCCTTCAGCAAAAGGCTCCCTCTCCCAGATGTGCCAGGCCAGAAGGACAACTTCCCTTCCAGGCC
TAGTGGCTCGCTGGAACTGTCCGTGGTGCTGGACGGTTTGCTGCTGGAAGCCTTCCAGGGGCCGGCCAGT
CCTTGCCGTGTTTTTGTGCCTGTGGCTTTTCCCTCATACTGGTGCTTGGCAAACTCCTTTCCAGAGACTT
CTGTATTTGAGCATAACTCATATGCAAGAGGAAATTTCCTATCCAGTCTTGGAGGAAAAATAGAAGCATG
TTTTTCTCCTTTTCATTCAGAATGTAGAAATTGTTACTACAGGATACATATAAGATGATTGAGTAAAGGA
GGTGGAGCTCGGGCTGGGCATAAAAGTCAGGGCAGAGCCATCTATTGCTTACATTTGCTTCTGGGATCCA
GATCTTTCGAAGCTAGCGCTACCGGTCGCCACCATGGTGAGCAAGGGCGAGGAGCTGTTCACCGGGGTGG
TGCCCATCCTGGTCGAGCTGGACGGCGACGTAAACGGCCACAAGTTCAGCGTGTCCGGCGAGGGCGAGGG
CGATGCCACCTACGGCAAGCTGACCCTGAAGCTGATCTGCACCACCGGCAAGCTGCCCGTGCCCTGGCCC
ACCCTCGTGACCACCCTGGGCTACGGCGTGCAGTGCTTCGCCCGCTACCCCGACCACATGAAGCAGCACG
ACTTCTTCAAGTCCGCCATGCCCGAAGGCTACGTCCAGGAGCGCACCATCTTCTTCAAGGACGACGGCAA
CTACAAGACCCGCGCCGAGGTGAAGTTCGAGGGCGACACCCTGGTGAACCGCATCGAGCTGAAGGGCATC
GACTTCAAGGAGGACGGCAACATCCTGGGGCACAAGCTGGAGTACAACTACAACAGCCACAACGTCTATA
TCACCGCCGACAAGCAGAAGAACGGCATCAAGGCCAACTTCAAGATCCGCCACAACATCGAGGACGGCGG
CGTGCAGCTCGCCGACCACTACCAGCAGAACACCCCCATCGGCGACGGCCCCGTGCTGCTGCCCGACAAC
CACTACCTGAGCTACCAGTCCAAGCTGAGCAAAGACCCCAACGAGAAGCGCGATCACATGGTCCTGCTGG
AGTTCGTGACCGCCGCCGGGATCACTCTCGGCATGGACGAGCTGTACAAGTAAGTCGACGGCGCGCCGCG
GCCGCGAATTCGATATCATAATCAACCTCTGGATTACAAAATTTGTGAAAGATTGACTGGTATTCTTAAC
TATGTTGCTCCTTTTACGCTATGTGGATACGCTGCTTTAATGCCTTTGTATCATGCTATTGCTTCCCGTA
TGGCTTTCATTTTCTCCTCCTTGTATAAATCCTGGTTAGTTCTTGCCACGGCGGAACTCATCGCCGCCTG
CCTTGCCCGCTGCTGGACAGGGGCTCGGCTGTTGGGCACTGACAATTCCGTGGCTCGAGAGATCTTCGAC
TGTGCCTTCTAGTTGCCAGCCATCTGTTGTTTGCCCCTCCCCCGTGCCTTCCTTGACCCTGGAAGGTGCC
ACTCCCACTGTCCTTTCCTAATAAAATGAGGAAATTGCATCGCATTGTCTGAGTAGGTGTCATTCTATTC
TGGGGGGTGGGGTGGGGCAGGACAGCAAGGGGGAGGATTGGGAAGACAATAGCAGGCATGAGATCTCACG
TGCGGACCGAGCGGCCGCAGGAACCCCTAGTGATGGAGTTGGCCACTCCCTCTCTGCGCGCTCGCTCGCT
CACTGAGGCCGGGCGACCAAAGGTCGCCCGACGCCCGGGCTTTGCCCGGGCGGCCTCAGTGAGCGAGCGA
GCGCGCAGCTGCCTGCAGGGGCGCCTGATGCGGTATTTTCTCCTTACGCATCTGTGCGGTATTTCACACC
GCATA
[95 nt withheld, positions 2596-2690]
T
[46 nt withheld, positions 2692-2737]
C
[141 nt withheld, positions 2739-2879]
CCTTTGACGTTGGAGTCCACGTTCTTT
[37 nt withheld, positions 2907-2943]
ACTCTATCTCGGGCTATTCTTTTGATTTATAAGGGATTTTGCCGATTTCGGTCTATTGGTTAAAAAATGA
GCTGATTTAACAAAAATTTAACGCGAATTTTAACAAAATATTAACGTTTACAATTTTATGGTGCACTCTC
AGTACAATCTGCTCTGATGCCGCATAGTTAAGCCAGCCCCGACACCCGCCAACACCCGCTGACGCGCCCT
GACGGGCTTGTCTGCTCCCGGCATCCGCTTACAGACAAGCTGTGACCGTCTCCGGGAGCTGCATGTGTCA
GAGGTTTTCACCGTCATCACCGAAACGCGCGAGACGAAAGGGCCTCGTGATACGCCTATTTTTATAGGTT
AATGTCATGATAATAATGGTTTCTTAGACGTCAGGTGGCACTTTTCGGGGAAATGTGCGCGGAACCCCTA
TTTGTTTATTTTTCTAAATACATTCAAATATGTATCCGCTCATGAGACAATAACCCTGATAAATGCTTCA
ATAATATTGAAAAAGGAAGAGTATGAGTATTCAACATTTCCGTGTCGCCCTTATTCCCTTTTTTGCGGCA
TTTTGCCTTCCTGTTTTTGCTCACCCAGAAACGCTGGTGAAAGTAAAAGATGCTGAAGATCAGTTGGGTG
CACGAGTGGGTTACATCGAACTGGATCTCAACAGCGGTAAGATCCTTGAGAGTTTTCGCCCCGAAGAACG
TTTTCCAATGATGAGCACTTTTAAAGTTCTGCTATGTGGCGCGGTATTATCCCGTATTGACGCCGGGCAA
GAGCAACTCGGTCGCCGCATACACTATTCTCAGAATGACTTGGTTGAGTACTCACCAGTCACAGAAAAGC
ATCTTACGGATGGCATGACAGTAAGAGAATTATGCAGTGCTGCCATAACCATGAGTGATAACACTGCGGC
CAACTTACTTCTGACAACGATCGGAGGACCGAAGGAGCTAACCGCTTTTTTGCACAACATGGGGGATCAT
GTAACTCGCCTTGATCGTTGGGAACCGGAGCTGAATGAAGCCATACCAAACGACGAGCGTGACACCACGA
TGCCTGTAGCAATGGCAACAACGTTGCGCAAACTATTAACTGGCGAACTACTTACTCTAGCTTCCCGGCA
ACAATTAATAGACTGGATGGAGGCGGATAAAGTTGCAGGACCACTTCTGCGCTCGGCCCTTCCGGCTGGC
TGGTTTATTGCTGATAAATCTGGAGCCGGTGAGCGTGGGTCTCGCGGTATCATTGCAGCACTGGGGCCAG
ATGGTAAGCCCTCCCGTATCGTAGTTATCTACACGACGGGGAGTCAGGCAACTATGGATGAACGAAATAG
ACAGATCGCTGAGATAGGTGCCTCACTGATTAAGCATTGGTAACTGTCAGACCAAGTTTACTCATATATA
CTTTAGATTGATTTAAAACTTCATTTTTAATTTAAAAGGATCTAGGTGAAGATCCTTTTTGATAATCTCA
TGACCAAAATCCCTTAACGTGAGTTTTCGTTCCACTGAGCGTCAGACCCCGTAGAAAAGATCAAAGGATC
TTCTTGAGATCCTTTTTTTCTGCGCGTAATCTGCTGCTTGCAAACAAAAAAACCACCGCTACCAGCGGTG
GTTTGTTTGCCGGATCAAGAGCTACCAACTCTTTTTCCGAAGGTAACTGGCTTCAGCAGAGCGCAGATAC
CAAATACTGTTCTTCTAGTGTAGCCGTAGTTAGGCCACCACTTCAAGAACTCTGTAGCACCGCCTACATA
CCTCGCTCTGCTAATCCTGTTACCAGTGGCTGCTGCCAGTGGCGATAAGTCGTGTCTTACCGGGTTGGAC
TCAAGACGATAGTTACCGGATAAGGCGCAGCGGTCGGGCTGAACGGGGGGTTCGTGCACACAGCCCAGCT
TGGAGCGAACGACCTACACCGAACTGAGATACCTACAGCGTGAGCTATGAGAAAGCGCCACGCTTCCCGA
AGGGAGAAAGGCGGACAGGTATCCGGTAAGCGGCAGGGTCGGAACAGGAGAGCGCACGAGGGAGCTTCCA
GGGGGAAACGCCTGGTATCTTTATAGTCCTGTCGGGTTTCGCCACCTCTGACTTGAGCGTCGATTTTTGT
GATGCTCGTCAGGGGGGCGGAGCCTATGGAAAAACGCCAGCAACGCGGCCTTTTTACGGTTCCTGGCCTT
TTGCTGGCCTTTTGCTCACATGT
Features (pLannotate 1.2.2; 15 found; start..end, strand, type, name):
     12..39      +  repeat_region  AAV2 ITR (fragment): inverted terminal repeat of adeno-associated virus serotype 2 inverted
     68..95      +  repeat_region  AAV2 ITR (fragment): inverted terminal repeat of adeno-associated virus serotype 2 inverted
    820..836     -  CDS            BlpR (fragment): phosphinothricin acetyltransferase; Streptomyces viridochromogenes pat1; confers resistance to bialaphos or phosphinothricin
   1154..1870    +  CDS            SYFP2: SYFP2 is a basic (constitutively fluorescent) yellow fluorescent protein published in 2006, derived from Aequorea victoria. It is reported to be a very rapidly-maturing monomer with moderate acid sensitivity.
   1910..2067    +  misc_feature   WPRE (fragment): woodchuck hepatitis virus posttranscriptional regulatory element
   2073..2153    +  misc_feature   WPRE (fragment): woodchuck hepatitis virus posttranscriptional regulatory element
   2170..2281    +  polyA_signal   bGH poly(A) signal: bovine growth hormone polyadenylation signal
   2399..2539    +  repeat_region  AAV2 ITR: inverted terminal repeat of adeno-associated virus serotype 2 inverted
   2544..2595    -  misc_feature   bom (fragment): basis of mobility region from pBR322
   2614..3069    +  rep_origin     f1 ori (sequence partly withheld): f1 bacteriophage origin of replication; arrow indicates direction of (+) strand synthesis
   3070..3119    -  misc_feature   bom (fragment): basis of mobility region from pBR322
   3221..3256    -  CDS            rop (fragment): Rop protein, which maintains plasmids at low copy number; rop
   3351..3455    +  promoter       AmpR promoter: bla
   3456..4316    +  CDS            AmpR: β-lactamase; bla; confers resistance to ampicillin, carbenicillin, and related antibiotics
   4487..5075    +  rep_origin     ori: high-copy-number ColE1/pMB1/pBR322/pUC origin of replication
