[The description below was written by a language model from this plasmid's Addgene catalogue record and pLannotate feature annotations shown in this document.]
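Description:
HCT13_rAAV-eHGT_1050m-minBglobin-SYFP2-WPRE3-BGHpA is a recombinant AAV transfer plasmid of about 5.1 kb, built on the rAAV-minBglobin-SYFP2-WPRE3-BGHpA backbone. It is maintained in bacteria through a high-copy ColE1/pUC-type origin and selected with ampicillin via the β-lactamase gene and its native promoter. An f1 phage origin is also present in the backbone. The catalogue lists a recombination-deficient host strain, consistent with the usual need to protect the AAV2 inverted terminal repeats from rearrangement. The automated annotation finds a complete ITR on the 3′ side of the cassette but only short ITR fragments on the 5′ side. Short hits called as BlpR, rop and bom are small fragments and probably do not represent functional elements.

Between the ITRs, which direct replication and packaging of the genome into AAV capsids, sits a single "direct-expressing" reporter cassette. As the name indicates, an enhancer designated eHGT_1050m lies upstream of a minimal β-globin promoter. Neither element is annotated in the feature table, but both would occupy the unannotated region preceding the reporter, and the MluI/SacI cloning sites presumably flank the enhancer. The minimal promoter has little activity on its own, so the enhancer is expected to determine where expression occurs. The cassette drives SYFP2, a fast-maturing monomeric yellow fluorescent protein derived from Aequorea victoria. Downstream are WPRE3, a shortened woodchuck posttranscriptional regulatory element that boosts transcript expression while saving packaging capacity, and the bovine growth hormone polyadenylation signal. The associated publication concerns enhancer AAVs for targeting spinal motor neurons and descending motor pathways in rodents and macaque. The vector therefore serves to produce virus that fluorescently labels enhancer-defined cell populations, although the record does not state the specific population targeted by this enhancer.
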