Addgene plasmid #223911: HCT13_rAAV-eHGT_1050m-minBglobin-SYFP2-WPRE3-BGHpA
Purpose: Direct-expressing SYFP2 AAV virus
Depositing lab: Tanya Daigle & Allen Institute for Brain Science. Depositing organization: Allen Institute. Publication: Enhancer AAVs for targeting spinal motor neurons and descending motor pathways in rodents and macaque. Kussick E, Johansen N, Taskin N, Chowdhury A, Quinlan MA, Fraser A, Clark AG, Wynalda B, Martinez R, Groce EL, Reding M, Liang E, Shulga L, Huang C, Casper T, Clark M, Ho W, Gao Y, van Velthoven CTJ, Sobieski C, Ferrer R, Berg MR, Curtis BC, English C, Day JC, Fortuna MG, Donadio N, Newman D, Yao S, Chakka AB, Goldy J, Torkelson A, Guzman JB, Chakrabarty R, Nguy B, Guilford N, Pham TH, Wright V, Ronellenfitch K, Naidoo R, Kenney J, Williford A, Ramakrishnan C, Drinnenberg A, Gudsnuk K, Thyagarajan B, Smith KA, Dee N, Deisseroth K, Zeng H, Yao Z, Tasic B, Levi BP, Hodge R, Bakken TE, Lein ES, Ting JT, Daigle TL. Cell Rep. 2025 Jun 24;44(6):115730. doi: 10.1016/j.celrep.2025.115730. Epub 2025 May 21. PubMed 40403722.
Backbone
  Vector backbone: rAAV-minBglobin-SYFP2-WPRE3-BGHpA
  Backbone manufacturer: Allen Institute for Brain Science
  Backbone size w/o insert (bp): 4243
  Vector type: AAV
Growth in bacteria
  Bacterial resistance: Ampicillin, 100 μg/mL
  Growth temperature: 37°C
  Growth strain: NEB Stable
  Copy number: High Copy
Gene/Insert
  Gene/Insert name: SYFP2
  Species: Synthetic
  Insert size (bp): 720
  Mutation: N/A
  Promoter: minBglobin
  Cloning method: Restriction Enzyme; 5′ cloning site MluI (unknown if destroyed); 3′ cloning site SacI (unknown if destroyed)
  Sequencing primers: 5′ CTCTAGTGGTTAACAGACAGTAG; 3′ CACCTCCTTTACTCAATCATCT
Terms and licenses: Academic/Nonprofit Terms; Industry Terms: Not Available to Industry
How to cite: HCT13_rAAV-eHGT_1050m-minBglobin-SYFP2-WPRE3-BGHpA was a gift from Tanya Daigle & Allen Institute for Brain Science (Addgene plasmid # 223911 ; http://n2t.net/addgene:223911 ; RRID:Addgene_223911)
